Addgene plasmid #39154: HPGD
Purpose: Bacterial expression for structure determination; may not be full ORF
Depositing lab: Nicola Burgess-Brown. Depositing organization: University of Oxford.
Backbone
  Vector backbone: pLIC-SGC1
  Backbone manufacturer: SGC
  Vector type: Bacterial Expression
Growth in bacteria
  Bacterial resistance: Ampicillin, 100 μg/mL
  Growth temperature: 37°C
  Growth strain: Mach1
  Copy number: Low Copy
Gene/Insert
  Gene/Insert name: HPGD (alt names: HPGD: hydroxyprostaglandin dehydrogenase 15-(NAD); PDB:2GDZ)
  Species: H. sapiens (human)
  Insert size (bp): 883
  Mutation: codon-optimized
  Entrez Gene: HPGD (a.k.a. 15-PGDH, PGDH, PGDH1, PHOAR1, SDR36C1)
  Tag / fusion protein: His Tev (N terminal on insert)
  Cloning method: Ligation Independent Cloning
  Sequencing primers: 5′ T7; 3′ T7-term
Terms and licenses: Academic/Nonprofit Terms; Industry Terms: Not Available to Industry
How to cite: HPGD was a gift from Nicola Burgess-Brown (Addgene plasmid # 39154 ; http://n2t.net/addgene:39154 ; RRID:Addgene_39154)
