[The description below was written by a language model from this plasmid's Addgene catalogue record.]
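Description:
HPGD is a bacterial expression plasmid built on the pLIC-SGC1 backbone from the SGC, a vector designed for ligation-independent cloning of protein-coding fragments. It carries an ampicillin resistance marker for selection in E. coli and is recorded as low copy; the record does not name the origin of replication.

The insert is an 883 bp, codon-optimized sequence encoding human HPGD, the NAD-dependent 15-hydroxyprostaglandin dehydrogenase (also known as 15-PGDH or SDR36C1), a short-chain dehydrogenase/reductase family member that inactivates prostaglandins by oxidizing their 15-hydroxyl group. The protein is fused at its N-terminus to a His tag followed by a TEV protease recognition site, an arrangement that allows capture by immobilized metal affinity chromatography and subsequent removal of the tag by TEV cleavage to leave near-native protein. The promoter is not explicitly stated, but the listed T7 and T7-terminator sequencing primers indicate that the insert sits between T7 promoter and terminator regions, consistent with T7 RNA polymerase-driven expression in a suitable E. coli expression host.

The construct was made to produce recombinant protein for structure determination, and the record links it to a deposited crystal structure of the enzyme. As is common for structural genomics constructs, the insert boundaries may have been chosen to favour soluble, crystallizable protein, so the record cautions that it may not represent the full open reading frame. No feature table was provided, so the exact construct boundaries and other backbone elements cannot be described.
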