>Addgene plasmid #39154 | HPGD | depositor partial sequence | sequence record 49205 | HPGD sequence 883 bps
ATGCACCATCATCATCATCATTCTTCTGGTGTAGATCTGGGTACCGAGAACCTGTACTTCCAATCCATGC
ATGTGAACGGCAAAGTGGCGCTGGTGACCGGCGCGGCCCAGGGCATTGGCCGTGCGTTTGCGGAAGCGCT
GCTGCTGAAAGGCGCGAAAGTGGCGCTGGTGGATTGGAACCTGGAAGCGGGCGTGCAGTGCAAAGCGGCC
CTGCATGAACAGTTTGAACCGCAGAAAACCCTGTTTATTCAGTGCGATGTGGCGGATCAGCAGCAGCTGC
GTGATACCTTTCGTAAAGTGGTGGATCATTTTGGCCGTCTGGATATTCTGGTGAACAATGCGGGCGTGAA
CAATGAAAAAAACTGGGAAAAAACCCTGCAGATTAACCTGGTGAGCGTGATTAGCGGCACCTATCTGGGC
CTGGATTATATGAGCAAACAGAACGGCGGTGAAGGCGGTATTATCATTAACATGAGCAGCCTGGCGGGCC
TGATGCCGGTGGCGCAGCAGCCGGTGTATTGCGCGAGCAAACATGGCATTGTGGGCTTTACCCGTAGCGC
GGCCCTGGCGGCCAACCTGATGAACAGCGGCGTGCGTCTGAACGCGATTTGCCCAGGCTTTGTGAACACC
GCGATTCTGGAAAGCATTGAAAAAGAAGAAAACATGGGCCAGTATATTGAATATAAAGATCATATTAAAG
ATATGATTAAATATTATGGCATTCTGGACCCGCCGCTGATTGCGAACGGCCTGATTACCCTGATTGAAGA
TGATGCGCTGAACGGCGCGATTATGAAAATTACCACCAGCAAAGGCATTCATTTTCAGGATTATGATACC
ACCCCGTTTCAGGCGAAAACCCAGTGACAGTAAAGGTGGATAC
