>Addgene plasmid #39154 | HPGD | addgene partial sequence | sequence record 52530 | T7_term
TAGCAGCCGGATCTCAGTGGTGGTGGTGGTGGTGCTCGAGTGCGGCCGCAAGCTTGTCGACGGAGCTCGA
ATTCGGATCCGTATCCACCTTTACTGTCACTGGGTTTTCGCCTGAAACGGGGTGGTATCATAATCCTGAA
AATGAATGCCTTTGCTGGTGGTAATTTTCATAATCGCGCCGTTCAGCGCATCATCTTCAATCAGGGTAAT
CAGGCCGTTCGCAATCAGCGGCGGGTCCAGAATGCCATAATATTTAATCATATCTTTAATATGATCTTTA
TATTCAATATACTGGCCCATGTTTTCTTCTTTTTCAATGCTTTCCAGAATCGCGGTGTTCACAAAGCCTG
GGCAAATCGCGTTCAGACGCACGCCGCTGTTCATCAGGTTGGCCGCCAGGGCCGCGCTACGGGTAAAGCC
CACAATGCCATGTTTGCTCGCGCAATACACCGGCTGCTGCGCCACCGGCATCAGGCCCGCCAGGCTGCTC
ATGTTAATGATAATACCGCCTTCACCGCCGTTCTGTTTGCTCATATAATCCAGGCCCAGATAGGTGCCGC
TAATCACGCTCACCAGGTTAATCTGCAGGGTTTTTTCCCAGTTTTTTTCATTGTTCACGCCCGCATTGTT
CACCAGAATATCCAGACGGCCAAAATGATCCACCACTTTACGAAAGGTATCACGCAGCTGCTGCTGATCC
GCCACATCGCACTGAATAAACAGGGTTTTCTGCGGTTCAAACTGTTCATGCAGGGCCGCTTTGCACTGCA
CGCCCGCTTCCAGGTTCCAATCCACCAGCGCCACTTTCGCGCCTTTCAGCAGCAGCGCTTCCGCAAACGC
ACGGCCAATGCCCTGGGCCGCGCCGGTCACCAGCGCCACTTTGCCGTTCACAT
