>Addgene plasmid #39154 | HPGD | addgene partial sequence | sequence record 52531 | T7 5'-TAATACGACTCACTATAGGG-3'
TGAGAATTCCCTCTGAATAATTTTGTTTACTTTAAGAAGGAGATATACATATGCACCATCATCATCATCA
TTCTTCTGGTGTAGATCTGGGTACCGAGAACCTGTACTTCCAATCCATGCATGTGAACGGCAAAGTGGCG
CTGGTGACCGGCGCGGCCCAGGGCATTGGCCGTGCGTTTGCGGAAGCGCTGCTGCTGAAAGGCGCGAAAG
TGGCGCTGGTGGATTGGAACCTGGAAGCGGGCGTGCAGTGCAAAGCGGCCCTGCATGAACAGTTTGAACC
GCAGAAAACCCTGTTTATTCAGTGCGATGTGGCGGATCAGCAGCAGCTGCGTGATACCTTTCGTAAAGTG
GTGGATCATTTTGGCCGTCTGGATATTCTGGTGAACAATGCGGGCGTGAACAATGAAAAAAACTGGGAAA
AAACCCTGCAGATTAACCTGGTGAGCGTGATTAGCGGCACCTATCTGGGCCTGGATTATATGAGCAAACA
GAACGGCGGTGAAGGCGGTATTATCATTAACATGAGCAGCCTGGCGGGCCTGATGCCGGTGGCGCAGCAG
CCGGTGTATTGCGCGAGCAAACATGGCATTGTGGGCTTTACCCGTAGCGCGGCCCTGGCGGCCAACCTGA
TGAACAGCGGCGTGCGTCTGAACGCGATTTGCCCAGGCTTTGTGAACACCGCGATTCTGGAAAGCATTGA
AAAAGAAGAAAACATGGGCCAGTATATTGAATATAAAGATCATATTAAAGATATGATTAAATATTATGGC
ATTCTGGACCCGCCGCTGATTGCGAACGGCCTGATTACCCTGATTGAAGATGATGCGCTG
